Addgene plasmid #43893: pCS2-USP44
Depositing lab: Stephen Elledge. Depositing organization: Harvard Medical School. Publication: Anaphase initiation is regulated by antagonistic ubiquitination and deubiquitination activities. Stegmeier F, Rape M, Draviam VM, Nalepa G, Sowa ME, Ang XL, McDonald ER 3rd, Li MZ, Hannon GJ, Sorger PK, Kirschner MW, Harper JW, Elledge SJ. Nature. 2007 Apr 19;446(7138):876-81. 10.1038/nature05694 PubMed 17443180.
Backbone
  Vector backbone: p138
  Backbone size w/o insert (bp): 4700
  Vector type: Mammalian Expression
  Selectable markers: Neomycin (select with G418)
Growth in bacteria
  Bacterial resistance: Ampicillin, 100 μg/mL
  Growth temperature: 37°C
  Growth strain: DH5alpha
  Copy number: Unknown
Gene/Insert
  Gene/Insert name: USP44 (alt name: HGNC:20064)
  Species: H. sapiens (human)
  Entrez Gene: USP44
  Promoter: SP6 or T7
  Cloning method: Restriction Enzyme; 5′ cloning site Fse1 (unknown if destroyed); 3′ cloning site Asc1 (unknown if destroyed)
  Sequencing primers: 5′ na
Terms and licenses: Academic/Nonprofit Terms; Industry Terms: Not Available to Industry
Depositor comments: Addgene QC sequencing has found a T91A mutation that is not thought to effect function.
How to cite: pCS2-USP44 was a gift from Stephen Elledge (Addgene plasmid # 43893 ; http://n2t.net/addgene:43893 ; RRID:Addgene_43893)
