[The description below was written by a language model from this plasmid's Addgene catalogue record.]
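Description:
pCS2-USP44 is a mammalian expression plasmid carrying the human USP44 gene, which encodes a ubiquitin-specific protease (a deubiquitinating enzyme). The backbone is recorded as p138, about 4.7 kb without the insert, and the plasmid name indicates a pCS2-type vector. It is propagated in E. coli under ampicillin selection, and the record lists neomycin resistance as the selectable marker, which allows G418 selection of transfected mammalian cells. The copy number is listed as unknown, and no feature table is provided, so origins of replication, polyadenylation signals and any epitope tags cannot be confirmed from the record.

The USP44 coding sequence was inserted by restriction cloning between FseI (5′) and AscI (3′) sites; whether these sites remain intact is not recorded. The promoter field lists only "SP6 or T7", which are bacteriophage RNA polymerase promoters used for in vitro transcription, for example to make mRNA or to drive coupled in vitro transcription/translation of the protein. The record does not name the promoter that would drive expression in mammalian cells, despite the mammalian expression classification. Repository quality-control sequencing found a T91A change in the insert, which the depositor notes is not thought to affect function.

The associated publication concerns the control of anaphase initiation by opposing ubiquitination and deubiquitination activities. This suggests the construct is used to produce or express USP44 in studies of mitotic progression and the regulation of the metaphase-to-anaphase transition.
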