>Addgene plasmid #43893 | pCS2-USP44 | addgene partial sequence | sequence record 62561 | hUSP44-R 5'-ccaatgcaacaggatgactg-3'
CTTCAATATATCTTCCACAGGCAACATGGGAGCAGCTAAGGCAAGCCCAAATGGACTCGGTCGTGTTGCA
GTCCACACAGTGCCATTTCTGAGGGTTGAGGCTGGAATGGTCTTGAGCAAGCTGCAGCTGCCCAACATGT
TTGCACGTATCCATTGCTAGCATGGGCCGGCCTGATCCTGCAAAAAGAACAAGTAGCTTGTATTCTATAG
TGTCACCTAAATCAAGCTTGCTCCGACGTCCCCAGGCAGAATGGCGGTTCCCTAAACGAGCATTGCTTAT
ATAGACCTCCCATTAGGCACGCCTACCGCCCATTTACGTCAATGGAACGCCCATTTGCGTCATTGCCCCT
CCCCATTGACGTCAATGGGGATGTACTTGGCAGCCATCGCGGGCCATTTACCGCCATTGACGTCAATGGG
AGTACTGCCAATGTACCCTGGCGTACTTCCAATAGTAATGTACTTGCCAAGTTACTATTAATAGATATTG
ATGTACTGCCAAGTGGGCCATTTACCGTCATTGACGTCAATAGGGGGCGTGAGAACGGATATGAATGGGC
AATGAGCCATCCCATTGACGTCAATGGTGGGTGGTCCTATTGACGTCAATGGGCATTGAGCCAGGCGGGC
CATTTACCGTAATTGACGTCAATGGGGGAGGCGCCATATACGTCAATAGGACCGCCCATATGACGTCAAT
AGGAAAGACCATATATAGAGACCATTGACGTCAATGGGGGAGTGGCTATGGGCGGTATTAGGAAGCCCCA
TATATGGTATATGGGACCGCCCATTGGGAGGGGCTATCTACGTCAATAGGAAAACCCATATATGGAATAC
TATATGGCATAGGGCCAATACATAGTATTTGAACCTGGCCAATAGCCATATTGGCATAGGGCCATATTG
