>Addgene plasmid #43893 | pCS2-USP44 | addgene partial sequence | sequence record 63725 | Sp6 5'-ATTTAGGTGACACTATAG-3'
GATCAGGCCGGCCCATGCTAGCAATGGATACGTGCAAACATGTTGGGCAGCTGCAGCTTGCTCAAGACCA
TTCCAGCCTCAACCCTCAGAAATGGCACTGTGTGGACTGCAACACGACCGAGTCCATTTGGGCTTGCCTT
AGCTGCTCCCATGTTGCCTGTGGAAGATATATTGAAGAGCATGCACTCAAGCACTTTCAAGAAAGCAGTC
ATCCTGTTGCATTGGAGGTGAATGAGATGTACGTTTTTTGTTACCTTTGTGATGATTATGTTCTGAATGA
TAACGCAACTGGAGACCTGAAGTTACTACGACGTACATTAAGTGCCATCAAAAGTCAAAATTATCACTGC
ACAACTCGTAGTGGGAGGTTTTTACGGTCCATGGGTACAGGTGATGATTCTTATTTCTTACATGACGGTG
CCCAATCTCTGCTTCAAAGTGAAGATCAACTGTATACTGCTCTTTGGCACAGGAGAAGGATACTAATGGG
TAAAATCTTTCGAACATGGTTTGAACAATCACCCATTGGAAGAAAAAAGCAAGAAGAACCATTTCAGGAA
AAAATAGTAGTAAAAAGAGAAGTAAAGAAAAGACGGCAGGAATTGGAGTATCAAGTTAAAGCAGAATTGG
AAAGTATGCCTCCAAGAAAGAGTTTACGTTTACAAGGGCTCGCTCAGTCGACCATAATAGAAATAGTTTC
TGTTCAGGTGCCAGCACAAACGCCAGCATCACCAGCAAAAGATAAAGTACTCTCTACCTCAGAAAATGAA
ATATCTCAAAAAGTCAGTGACTCCTCAGTTAAACGAAGGCCAATAGTAACTCCTGGTGTAACAGGATTGA
GAAATTTGGGAAATACTTGCTATATGAATTCTGTTCTTCAGGTATTGAGTCATTTACTTATTTTTCGACA
ATGTTTTTTAAAGCTTGATCTGAACCAATGGCTGGCTATGACTGCTA
